Addgene plasmid #16516: BDS-2 3x MUT (p53 binding site)
Depositing lab: Bert Vogelstein. Depositing organization: Johns Hopkins University and School of Medicine. Publication: 14-3-3 sigma is a p53-regulated inhibitor of G2/M progression. Hermeking H, Lengauer C, Polyak K, He TC, Zhang L, Thiagalingam S, Kinzler KW, Vogelstein B. Mol Cell. 1997 Dec . 1(1):3-11. 10.1016/S1097-2765(00)80002-7 PubMed 9659898.
Backbone
  Vector backbone: pBV-Luc
  Backbone manufacturer: Vogelstein Lab
  Backbone size w/o insert (bp): 4900
  Vector type: Mammalian Expression
Growth in bacteria
  Bacterial resistance: Ampicillin, 100 μg/mL
  Growth temperature: 37°C
  Growth strain: DH5alpha
  Copy number: High Copy
Gene/Insert
  Gene/Insert name: p53 binding site (alt name: 14-3-3 sigma promoter)
  Species: H. sapiens (human)
  Mutation: Mutant p53 binding sites
  Entrez Gene: SFN (a.k.a. YWHAS)
  Tag / fusion protein: Luciferase (C terminal on backbone)
  Cloning method: Restriction Enzyme; 5′ cloning site KpnI (not destroyed); 3′ cloning site KpnI (not destroyed)
  Sequencing primers: 5′ RVprimer3; 3′ LucNrev
Terms and licenses: Academic/Nonprofit Terms; Industry Terms: Not Available to Industry
Depositor comments: This reporter contains 3 copies of the mutant p53-binding site from the 14-3-3 sigma promoter. The following oligonucleotide pairs were used: 5'-CCTGTAGAAT TATCCCAGAA ATTTCCCTAC TCCGTAC-3' and 5'-GGAGTAGGGA AATTTCTGGG ATAATTCTAC AGGGTAC-3' for BDS-2*, altered at critical p53-binding residues.
How to cite: BDS-2 3x MUT (p53 binding site) was a gift from Bert Vogelstein (Addgene plasmid # 16516 ; http://n2t.net/addgene:16516 ; RRID:Addgene_16516)
