[The description below was written by a language model from this plasmid's Addgene catalogue record.]
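Description:
BDS-2 3x MUT is a luciferase reporter plasmid for mammalian cells, built on the pBV-Luc backbone (about 4.9 kb without insert). It is propagated in E. coli as a high-copy plasmid under ampicillin selection. The record includes no feature table, so the origin of replication, the identity of any minimal promoter in pBV-Luc and the polyadenylation elements are not stated.

The insert consists of three copies of a mutated version of BDS-2, a p53-binding site from the promoter of the human SFN gene, which encodes 14-3-3 sigma. The copies were assembled from annealed synthetic oligonucleotides and cloned into the KpnI site, which is retained on both sides, placing them upstream of the backbone's luciferase coding sequence. The record lists luciferase as a C-terminal "tag", but here it serves as the transcriptional readout downstream of the response elements rather than as a fusion partner. In this variant, residues critical for p53 recognition have been altered, so p53 is not expected to bind the element or to drive luciferase through it. Because cloning used a single enzyme, the orientation of the repeats is not defined by the record.

The construct is intended as a negative control, presumably paired with a reporter carrying the intact binding site. Comparing luciferase activity between the two in transfected cells, with or without p53, tests whether activation depends on sequence-specific p53 binding. This fits the associated study, which identified 14-3-3 sigma as a p53-regulated inhibitor of G2/M progression.
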