>Addgene plasmid #16516 | BDS-2 3x MUT (p53 binding site) | addgene partial sequence | sequence record 23136 | 16516 with LucNrev
TCGCGGAAGATGGCGCCGGGCCTTTCTTTATGTTTTTGGCGTCTTCCATGGTGGCTTTACCAACAGTACC
GGAATGCCAAGCTTACTTAGATCGCAGATCTCGAGTACCGGATCCATTATATACCCTCTAGACCTTTGGC
CTTACCCCCTTTGGCCTTACCCCCTTTGGCCCTGCAGGCATGCAAGCTTCAGCTGCTCGAGCCCGGGCTA
GCACGCGTAAGAGCTCGGTACGGAGTAGGGAAATTTCTGGGATAATTCTACAGGGTACGGAGTA
